>Addgene plasmid #110941 | pLKO-puro-tetON-shOGDH 1714 | addgene full sequence | sequence record 226794 | Addgene NGS Result
CCCGCGCGTTGGCCGATTCATTAATGCAGCTGGCACGACAGGTTTCCCGACTGGAAAGCGGGCAGTGAGC
GCAACGCAATTAATGTGAGTTAGCTCACTCATTAGGCACCCCAGGCTTTACACTTTATGCTTCCGGCTCG
TATGTTGTGTGGAATTGTGAGCGGATAACAATTTCACACAGGAAACAGCTATGACCATGATTACGCCAAG
CGCGCAATTAACCCTCACTAAAGGGAACAAAAGCTGGAGCTGCAAGCTTAATGTAGTCTTATGCAATACT
CTTGTAGTCTTGCAACATGGTAACGATGAGTTAGCAACATGCCTTACAAGGAGAGAAAAAGCACCGTGCA
TGCCGATTGGTGGAAGTAAGGTGGTACGATCGTGCCTTATTAGGAAGGCAACAGACGGGTCTGACATGGA
TTGGACGAACCACTGAATTGCCGCATTGCAGAGATATTGTATTTAAGTGCCTAGCTCGATACATAAACGG
GTCTCTCTGGTTAGACCAGATCTGAGCCTGGGAGCTCTCTGGCTAACTAGGGAACCCACTGCTTAAGCCT
CAATAAAGCTTGCCTTGAGTGCTTCAAGTAGTGTGTGCCCGTCTGTTGTGTGACTCTGGTAACTAGAGAT
CCCTCAGACCCTTTTAGTCAGTGTGGAAAATCTCTAGCAGTGGCGCCCGAACAGGGACTTGAAAGCGAAA
GGGAAACCAGAGGAGCTCTCTCGACGCAGGACTCGGCTTGCTGAAGCGCGCACGGCAAGAGGCGAGGGGC
GGCGACTGGTGAGTACGCCAAAAATTTTGACTAGCGGAGGCTAGAAGGAGAGAGATGGGTGCGAGAGCGT
CAGTATTAAGCGGGGGAGAATTAGATCGCGATGGGAAAAAATTCGGTTAAGGCCAGGGGGAAAGAAAAAA
TATAAATTAAAACATATAGTATGGGCAAGCAGGGAGCTAGAACGATTCGCAGTTAATCCTGGCCTGTTAG
AAACATCAGAAGGCTGTAGACAAATACTGGGACAGCTACAACCATCCCTTCAGACAGGATCAGAAGAACT
TAGATCATTATATAATACAGTAGCAACCCTCTATTGTGTGCATCAAAGGATAGAGATAAAAGACACCAAG
GAAGCTTTAGACAAGATAGAGGAAGAGCAAAACAAAAGTAAGACCACCGCACAGCAAGCGGCCGCTGATC
TTCAGACCTGGAGGAGGAGATATGAGGGACAATTGGAGAAGTGAATTATATAAATATAAAGTAGTAAAAA
TTGAACCATTAGGAGTAGCACCCACCAAGGCAAAGAGAAGAGTGGTGCAGAGAGAAAAAAGAGCAGTGGG
AATAGGAGCTTTGTTCCTTGGGTTCTTGGGAGCAGCAGGAAGCACTATGGGCGCAGCGTCAATGACGCTG
ACGGTACAGGCCAGACAATTATTGTCTGGTATAGTGCAGCAGCAGAACAATTTGCTGAGGGCTATTGAGG
CGCAACAGCATCTGTTGCAACTCACAGTCTGGGGCATCAAGCAGCTCCAGGCAAGAATCCTGGCTGTGGA
AAGATACCTAAAGGATCAACAGCTCCTGGGGATTTGGGGTTGCTCTGGAAAACTCATTTGCACCACTGCT
GTGCCTTGGAATGCTAGTTGGAGTAATAAATCTCTGGAACAGATTTGGAATCACACGACCTGGATGGAGT
GGGACAGAGAAATTAACAATTACACAAGCTTAATACACTCCTTAATTGAAGAATCGCAAAACCAGCAAGA
AAAGAATGAACAAGAATTATTGGAATTAGATAAATGGGCAAGTTTGTGGAATTGGTTTAACATAACAAAT
TGGCTGTGGTATATAAAATTATTCATAATGATAGTAGGAGGCTTGGTAGGTTTAAGAATAGTTTTTGCTG
TACTTTCTATAGTGAATAGAGTTAGGCAGGGATATTCACCATTATCGTTTCAGACCCACCTCCCAACCCC
GAGGGGACCCGACAGGCCCGAAGGAATAGAAGAAGAAGGTGGAGAGAGAGACAGAGACAGATCCATTCGA
TTAGTGAACGGATCTCGACGGTATCGATCACGAGACTAGCCTCGAGCGGCCGCAATATTTGCATGTCGCT
ATGTGTTCTGGGAAATCACCATAAACGTGAAATCCCTATCAGTGATAGAGACTTATAAGTTCCCTATCAG
TGATAGAGACACCGGCCTGAGTATGAGGAGGAAATTCTCGAGAATTTCCTCCTCATACTCAGGTTTTTGA
ATTCTCGACCTCGAGACAAATGGCAGTATTCATCCACAATTTTAAAAGAAAAGGGGGGATTGGGGGGTAC
AGTGCAGGGGAAAGAATAGTAGACATAATAGCAACAGACATACAAACTAAAGAATTACAAAAACAAATTA
CAAAAATTCAAAATTTTCGGGTTTATTACAGGGACAGCAGAGATCCACTTTGGCCGCGGCTCGAGGGGGT
TGGGGTTGCGCCTTTTCCAAGGCAGCCCTGGGTTTGCGCAGGGACGCGGCTGCTCTGGGCGTGGTTCCGG
GAAACGCAGCGGCGCCGACCCTGGGTCTCGCACATTCTTCACGTCCGTTCGCAGCGTCACCCGGATCTTC
GCCGCTACCCTTGTGGGCCCCCCGGCGACGCTTCCTGCTCCGCCCCTAAGTCGGGAAGGTTCCTTGCGGT
TCGCGGCGTGCCGGACGTGACAAACGGAAGCCGCACGTCTCACTAGTACCCTCGCAGACGGACAGCGCCA
GGGAGCAATGGCAGCGCGCCGACCGCGATGGGCTGTGGCCAATAGCGGCTGCTCAGCAGGGCGCGCCGAG
AGCAGCGGCCGGGAAGGGGCGGTGCGGGAGGCGGGGTGTGGGGCGGTAGTGTGGGCCCTGTTCCTGCCCG
CGCGGTGTTCCGCATTCTGCAAGCCTCCGGAGCGCACGTCGGCAGTCGGCTCCCTCGTTGACCGAATCAC
CGACCTCTCTCCCCAGGGGGATCTGTGAGTTTGGGGACCCTTGATTGTTCTTTCTTTTTCGCTATTGTAA
AATTCATGTTATATGGAGGGGGCAAAGTTTTCAGGGTGTTGTTTAGAATGGGAAGATGTCCCTTGTATCA
CCATGGACCCTCATGATAATTTTGTTTCTTTCACTTTCTACTCTGTTGACAACCATTGTCTCCTCTTATT
TTCTTTTCATTTTCTGTAACTTTTTCGTTAAACTTTAGCTTGCATTTGTAACGAATTTTTAAATTCACTT
TTGTTTATTTGTCAGATTGTAAGTACTTTCTCTAATCACTTTTTTTTCAAGGCAATCAGGGTATATTATA
TTGTACTTCAGCACAGTTTTAGAGAACAATTGTTATAATTAAATGATAAGGTAGAATATTTCTGCATATA
AATTCTGGCTGGCGTGGAAATATTCTTATTGGTAGAAACAACTACATCCTGGTCATCATCCTGCCTTTCT
CTTTATGGTTACAATGATATACACTGTTTGAGATGAGGATAAAATACTCTGAGTCCAAACCGGGCCCCTC
TGCTAACCATGTTCATGCCTTCTTCTTTTTCCTACAGCTCCTGGGCAACGTGCTGGTTATTGTGCTGTCT
CATCATTTTGGCAAAGAATTGTAATACGACTCACTATAGGGCGAATTGATATGTCTAGATTAGATAAAAG
TAAAGTGATTAACAGCGCATTAGAGCTGCTTAATGAGGTCGGAATCGAAGGTTTAACAACCCGTAAACTC
GCCCAGAAGCTAGGTGTAGAGCAGCCTACATTGTATTGGCATGTAAAAAATAAGCGGGCTTTGCTCGACG
CCTTAGCCATTGAGATGTTAGATAGGCACCATACTCACTTTTGCCCTTTAGAAGGGGAAAGCTGGCAAGA
TTTTTTACGTAATAACGCTAAAAGTTTTAGATGTGCTTTACTAAGTCATCGCGATGGAGCAAAAGTACAT
TTAGGTACACGGCCTACAGAAAAACAGTATGAAACTCTCGAAAATCAATTAGCCTTTTTATGCCAACAAG
GTTTTTCACTAGAGAATGCATTATATGCACTCAGCGCTGTGGGGCATTTTACTTTAGGTTGCGTATTGGA
AGATCAAGAGCATCAAGTCGCTAAAGAAGAAAGGGAAACACCTACTACTGATAGTATGCCGCCATTATTA
CGACAAGCTATCGAATTATTTGATCACCAAGGTGCAGAGCCAGCCTTCTTATTCGGCCTTGAATTGATCA
TATGCGGATTAGAAAAACAACTTAAATGTGAAAGTGGGTCCGCGTACAGCGGCTCCCGGGAGTTCTAGGG
ATCTGCCCCTCTCCCTCCCCCCCCCCTAACGTTACTGGCCGAAGCCGCTTGGAATAAGGCCGGTGTGCGT
TTGTCTATATGTTATTTTCCACCATATTGCCGTCTTTTGGCAATGTGAGGGCCCGGAAACCTGGCCCTGT
CTTCTTGACGAGCATTCCTAGGGGTCTTTCCCCTCTCGCCAAAGGAATGCAAGGTCTGTTGAATGTCGTG
AAGGAAGCAGTTCCTCTGGAAGCTTCTTGAAGACAAACAACGTCTGTAGCGACCCTTTGCAGGCAGCGGA
ACCCCCCACCTGGCGACAGGTGCCTCTGCGGCCAAAAGCCACGTGTATAAGATACACCTGCAAAGGCGGC
ACAACCCCAGTGCCACGTTGTGAGTTGGATAGTTGTGGAAAGAGTCAAATGGCTCTCCTCAAGCGTATTC
AACAAGGGGCTGAAGGATGCCCAGAAGGTACCCCATTGTATGGGATCTGATCTGGGGCCTCGGTGCACAT
GCTTTACATGTGTTTAGTCGAGGTTAAAAAAACGTCTAGGCCCCCCGAACCACGGGGACGTGGTTTTCCT
TTGAAAAACACGATGATAAGGATCCACCGGAGCTTACCATGACCGAGTACAAGCCCACGGTGCGCCTCGC
CACCCGCGACGACGTCCCCAGGGCCGTACGCACCCTCGCCGCCGCGTTCGCCGACTACCCCGCCACGCGC
CACACCGTCGATCCGGACCGCCACATCGAGCGGGTCACCGAGCTGCAAGAACTCTTCCTCACGCGCGTCG
GGCTCGACATCGGCAAGGTGTGGGTCGCGGACGACGGCGCCGCGGTGGCGGTCTGGACCACGCCGGAGAG
CGTCGAAGCGGGGGCGGTGTTCGCCGAGATCGGCCCGCGCATGGCCGAGTTGAGCGGTTCCCGGCTGGCC
GCGCAGCAACAGATGGAAGGCCTCCTGGCGCCGCACCGGCCCAAGGAGCCCGCGTGGTTCCTGGCCACCG
TCGGCGTCTCGCCCGACCACCAGGGCAAGGGTCTGGGCAGCGCCGTCGTGCTCCCCGGAGTGGAGGCGGC
CGAGCGCGCCGGGGTGCCCGCCTTCCTGGAGACCTCCGCGCCCCGCAACCTCCCCTTCTACGAGCGGCTC
GGCTTCACCGTCACCGCCGACGTCGAGGTGCCCGAAGGACCGCGCACCTGGTGCATGACCCGCAAGCCCG
GTGCCTGACGCCCGCCCCACGACCCGCAGCGCCCGACCGAAAGGAGCGCACGACCCCATGCATCGGTACC
TTTAAGACCAATGACTTACAAGGCAGCTGTAGATCTTAGCCACTTTTTAAAAGAAAAGGGGGGACTGGAA
GGGCTAATTCACTCCCAACGAAGACAAGATCTGCTTTTTGCTTGTACTGGGTCTCTCTGGTTAGACCAGA
TCTGAGCCTGGGAGCTCTCTGGCTAACTAGGGAACCCACTGCTTAAGCCTCAATAAAGCTTGCCTTGAGT
GCTTCAAGTAGTGTGTGCCCGTCTGTTGTGTGACTCTGGTAACTAGAGATCCCTCAGACCCTTTTAGTCA
GTGTGGAAAATCTCTAGCAGTAGTAGTTCATGTCATCTTATTATTCAGTATTTATAACTTGCAAAGAAAT
GAATATCAGAGAGTGAGAGGAACTTGTTTATTGCAGCTTATAATGGTTACAAATAAAGCAATAGCATCAC
AAATTTCACAAATAAAGCATTTTTTTCACTGCATTCTAGTTGTGGTTTGTCCAAACTCATCAATGTATCT
TATCATGTCTGGCTCTAGCTATCCCGCCCCTAACTCCGCCCATCCCGCCCCTAACTCCGCCCAGTTCCGC
CCATTCTCCGCCCCATGGCTGACTAATTTTTTTTATTTATGCAGAGGCCGAGGCCGCCTCGGCCTCTGAG
CTATTCCAGAAGTAGTGAGGAGGCTTTTTTGGAGGCCTAGGGACGTACCCAATTCGCCCTATAGTGAGTC
GTATTACGCGCGCTCACTGGCCGTCGTTTTACAACGTCGTGACTGGGAAAACCCTGGCGTTACCCAACTT
AATCGCCTTGCAGCACATCCCCCTTTCGCCAGCTGGCGTAATAGCGAAGAGGCCCGCACCGATCGCCCTT
CCCAACAGTTGCGCAGCCTGAATGGCGAATGGG
[124 nt withheld, positions 6404-6527]
C
[91 nt withheld, positions 6529-6619]
A
[49 nt withheld, positions 6621-6669]
CCTTTGACGTTGGAGTCCACGTTCTTT
[37 nt withheld, positions 6697-6733]
ACCCTATCTCGGTCTATTCTTTTGATTTATAAGGGATTTTGCCGATTTCGGCCTATTGGTTAAAAAATGA
GCTGATTTAACAAAAATTTAACGCGAATTTTAACAAAATATTAACGCTTACAATTTAGGTGGCACTTTTC
GGGGAAATGTGCGCGGAACCCCTATTTGTTTATTTTTCTAAATACATTCAAATATGTATCCGCTCATGAG
ACAATAACCCTGATAAATGCTTCAATAATATTGAAAAAGGAAGAGTATGAGTATTCAACATTTCCGTGTC
GCCCTTATTCCCTTTTTTGCGGCATTTTGCCTTCCTGTTTTTGCTCACCCAGAAACGCTGGTGAAAGTAA
AAGATGCTGAAGATCAGTTGGGTGCACGAGTGGGTTACATCGAACTGGATCTCAACAGCGGTAAGATCCT
TGAGAGTTTTCGCCCCGAAGAACGTTTTCCAATGATGAGCACTTTTAAAGTTCTGCTATGTGGCGCGGTA
TTATCCCGTATTGACGCCGGGCAAGAGCAACTCGGTCGCCGCATACACTATTCTCAGAATGACTTGGTTG
AGTACTCACCAGTCACAGAAAAGCATCTTACGGATGGCATGACAGTAAGAGAATTATGCAGTGCTGCCAT
AACCATGAGTGATAACACTGCGGCCAACTTACTTCTGACAACGATCGGAGGACCGAAGGAGCTAACCGCT
TTTTTGCACAACATGGGGGATCATGTAACTCGCCTTGATCGTTGGGAACCGGAGCTGAATGAAGCCATAC
CAAACGACGAGCGTGACACCACGATGCCTGTAGCAATGGCAACAACGTTGCGCAAACTATTAACTGGCGA
ACTACTTACTCTAGCTTCCCGGCAACAATTAATAGACTGGATGGAGGCGGATAAAGTTGCAGGACCACTT
CTGCGCTCGGCCCTTCCGGCTGGCTGGTTTATTGCTGATAAATCTGGAGCCGGTGAGCGTGGGTCTCGCG
GTATCATTGCAGCACTGGGGCCAGATGGTAAGCCCTCCCGTATCGTAGTTATCTACACGACGGGGAGTCA
GGCAACTATGGATGAACGAAATAGACAGATCGCTGAGATAGGTGCCTCACTGATTAAGCATTGGTAACTG
TCAGACCAAGTTTACTCATATATACTTTAGATTGATTTAAAACTTCATTTTTAATTTAAAAGGATCTAGG
TGAAGATCCTTTTTGATAATCTCATGACCAAAATCCCTTAACGTGAGTTTTCGTTCCACTGAGCGTCAGA
CCCCGTAGAAAAGATCAAAGGATCTTCTTGAGATCCTTTTTTTCTGCGCGTAATCTGCTGCTTGCAAACA
AAAAAACCACCGCTACCAGCGGTGGTTTGTTTGCCGGATCAAGAGCTACCAACTCTTTTTCCGAAGGTAA
CTGGCTTCAGCAGAGCGCAGATACCAAATACTGTTCTTCTAGTGTAGCCGTAGTTAGGCCACCACTTCAA
GAACTCTGTAGCACCGCCTACATACCTCGCTCTGCTAATCCTGTTACCAGTGGCTGCTGCCAGTGGCGAT
AAGTCGTGTCTTACCGGGTTGGACTCAAGACGATAGTTACCGGATAAGGCGCAGCGGTCGGGCTGAACGG
GGGGTTCGTGCACACAGCCCAGCTTGGAGCGAACGACCTACACCGAACTGAGATACCTACAGCGTGAGCT
ATGAGAAAGCGCCACGCTTCCCGAAGGGAGAAAGGCGGACAGGTATCCGGTAAGCGGCAGGGTCGGAACA
GGAGAGCGCACGAGGGAGCTTCCAGGGGGAAACGCCTGGTATCTTTATAGTCCTGTCGGGTTTCGCCACC
TCTGACTTGAGCGTCGATTTTTGTGATGCTCGTCAGGGGGGCGGAGCCTATGGAAAAACGCCAGCAACGC
GGCCTTTTTACGGTTCCTGGCCTTTTGCTGGCCTTTTGCTCACATGTTCTTTCCTGCGTTATCCCCTGAT
TCTGTGGATAACCGTATTACCGCCTTTGAGTGAGCTGATACCGCTCGCCGCAGCCGAACGACCGAGCGCA
GCGAGTCAGTGAGCGAGGAAGCGGAAGAGCGCCCAATACGCAAACCGCCTCTC
Features (pLannotate 1.2.2; 29 found; start..end, strand, type, name):
     81..102     +  protein_bind   CAP binding site: CAP binding activates transcription in the presence of cAMP. E. coli catabolite activator protein
    117..147     +  promoter       lac promoter: promoter for the E. coli lac operon
    155..171     +  protein_bind   lac operator: The lac repressor binds to the lac operator to inhibit transcription in E. coli. This inhibition can be relieved by adding lactose or isopropyl-β-D-thiogalactopyranoside (IPTG). lac repressor encoded by lacI
    216..234     +  promoter       T3 promoter: promoter for bacteriophage T3 RNA polymerase
    262..488     +  promoter       RSV promoter: Rous sarcoma virus enhancer/promoter
    489..669     +  LTR            5' LTR (truncated): truncated 5' long terminal repeat (LTR) from HIV-1
    716..841     +  misc_feature   HIV-1 Ψ: packaging signal of human immunodeficiency virus type 1
    825..1188    +  CDS            HIV-1 gag (fragment): gag protein from human immunodeficiency virus 1; gag
   1334..1567    +  misc_feature   RRE: The Rev response element (RRE) of HIV-1 allows for Rev-dependent mRNA export from the nucleus to the cytoplasm.
   1944..2044    +  CDS            Rev (fragment): human immunodeficiency virus 1 (HIV-1) Rev protein; rev; enhances nuclear export of unspliced and incompletely spliced viral mRNAs
   2085..2179    +  promoter       H1-2O2 promoter: doxycycline-inducible variant of the human H1 RNA promoter (Henriksen et al., 2007)
   2280..2397    +  misc_feature   cPPT/CTS: central polypurine tract and central termination sequence of HIV-1
   2446..2956    +  promoter       hPGK promoter: human phosphoglycerate kinase 1 promoter
   2965..3537    +  intron         β-globin intron: intron from rabbit β-globin gene
   3592..3610    +  promoter       T7 promoter: promoter for bacteriophage T7 RNA polymerase
   3621..4241    +  CDS            tetR: TETR2_ECOLX - Experimental evidence at protein level: Swiss-Prot protein existence level 1. TetR is the repressor of the tetracycline resistance element; its N-terminal region forms a helix-turn-helix structure and binds DNA. Binding of tetracycline to TetR reduces the repressor affinity for the tetracycline resistance gene (tetA) promoter operator sites. From Escherichia coli.
   4387..4849    +  misc_feature   IRES: internal ribosome entry site (IRES) of the encephalomyocarditis virus (EMCV)
   4869..5468    +  CDS            PuroR: puromycin N-acetyltransferase; pac from Streptomyces alboniger; confers resistance to puromycin
   5511..5594    +  CDS            nef (fragment): NEF_HV1Z2 - Experimental evidence at protein level: Swiss-Prot protein existence level 1. Extracellular Nef protein targets CD4(+) T-lymphocytes for apoptosis by interacting with CXCR4 surface receptors. From Human immunodeficiency virus type 1 group M subtype D (isolate Z2/CDC-Z34) (HIV-1).
   5596..5829    +  LTR            3' LTR (ΔU3): self-inactivating 3' long terminal repeat (LTR) from HIV-1
   5901..6022    +  polyA_signal   SV40 poly(A) signal: SV40 polyadenylation signal
   6062..6197    +  rep_origin     SV40 ori: SV40 origin of replication
   6218..6236    -  promoter       T7 promoter: promoter for bacteriophage T7 RNA polymerase
   6244..6399    +  CDS            lacZα (fragment): LacZα fragment of β-galactosidase; lacZ fragment
   6404..6832    +  rep_origin     f1 ori (sequence partly withheld): f1 bacteriophage origin of replication; arrow indicates direction of (+) strand synthesis
   6885..6989    +  promoter       AmpR promoter: bla
   6990..7850    +  CDS            AmpR: β-lactamase; bla; confers resistance to ampicillin, carbenicillin, and related antibiotics
   8021..8609    +  rep_origin     ori: high-copy-number ColE1/pMB1/pBR322/pUC origin of replication
   8792..68      +  CDS            lacI (fragment) (across the origin): lac repressor; lacI; The lac repressor binds to the lac operator to inhibit transcription in E. coli. This inhibition can be relieved by adding lactose or isopropyl-β-D-thiogalactopyranoside (IPTG).
