[The description below was written by a language model from this plasmid's Addgene catalogue record and pLannotate feature annotations shown in this document.]
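Description:
pLKO-puro-tetON-shOGDH 1714 is a third-generation-style, self-inactivating HIV-1 lentiviral RNAi vector built on the Tet-pLKO-puro backbone, carrying a doxycycline-inducible short hairpin RNA against human OGDH (oxoglutarate dehydrogenase). In bacteria it is maintained through a high-copy ColE1/pUC-type origin with ampicillin resistance (AmpR), and an f1 origin is also present. The depositor notes that the plasmid is prone to recombination, so a recombination-reducing host strain is recommended and clones may need to be checked. The catalogue lists the empty backbone as about 10.6 kb, whereas the sequenced construct is about 8.8 kb. This would be consistent with a stuffer being replaced when the hairpin was cloned between the AgeI and EcoRI sites, although the record does not say so.

The viral portion runs from an RSV promoter-driven truncated 5' LTR through the Ψ packaging signal, RRE and cPPT/CTS to a ΔU3 3' LTR, followed by an SV40 poly(A) signal and SV40 origin. These elements allow Tat-independent production of genomic RNA, Rev-dependent export, packaging and integration into target cells. The hairpin itself is not annotated in the feature table, but it would sit downstream of the H1-2O2 (H1/TO) promoter, a Pol III H1 promoter carrying tet operator sites. A second cassette uses the human PGK promoter with a β-globin intron to express TetR, linked by an EMCV IRES to puromycin N-acetyltransferase. Puromycin-selected cells therefore also produce the repressor, which blocks shRNA transcription until doxycycline releases TetR from the operators. This all-in-one design allows stable transduction followed by timed, reversible OGDH knockdown. It was deposited with a study of the dependence of PIK3CA-mutant tumours on this enzyme.
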