Addgene plasmid #110941: pLKO-puro-tetON-shOGDH 1714
Purpose: Tet-inducible shRNA targeting OGDH
Depositing lab: William Hahn. Depositing organization: Dana-Farber Cancer Institute. Publication: PIK3CA mutant tumors depend on oxoglutarate dehydrogenase. Ilic N, Birsoy K, Aguirre AJ, Kory N, Pacold ME, Singh S, Moody SE, DeAngelo JD, Spardy NA, Freinkman E, Weir BA, Tsherniak A, Cowley GS, Root DE, Asara JM, Vazquez F, Widlund HR, Sabatini DM, Hahn WC. Proc Natl Acad Sci U S A. 2017 Apr 25;114(17):E3434-E3443. doi: 10.1073/pnas.1617922114. Epub 2017 Apr 10. PubMed 28396387.
Backbone
  Vector backbone: Tet-pLKO-puro
  Backbone manufacturer: Dmitri Wiederschain
  Backbone size w/o insert (bp): 10633
  Vector type: RNAi
  Selectable markers: Puromycin
Growth in bacteria
  Bacterial resistance: Ampicillin, 100 μg/mL
  Growth temperature: 30°C
  Growth strain: NEB Stable
  Copy number: Unknown
Gene/Insert
  Gene/Insert name: shOGDH
  gRNA/shRNA sequence: CCTGAGTATGAGGAGGAAATT
  Species: H. sapiens (human)
  GenBank ID: NM_002541.3
  Entrez Gene: OGDH (a.k.a. AKGDH, E1k, E1o, KGD1, OGDC, OGDH-E1, OGDH2, OGDHD)
  Promoter: H1/TO
  Cloning method: Restriction Enzyme; 5′ cloning site AgeI (unknown if destroyed); 3′ cloning site EcoRI (unknown if destroyed)
  Sequencing primers: 5′ ggcagggatattcaccattatcgtttcaga
Terms and licenses: Academic/Nonprofit Terms; Industry Terms: Not Available to Industry
Depositor comments: Recombination can be minimized by using NEB Stable E. coli strain grown at 30C to amplify the plasmid DNA. Even so, low recombination rate may still happen and when you eventually amplify the DNA you may need to screen through several colonies and perform diagnostic digests to identify the correct ones.
How to cite: pLKO-puro-tetON-shOGDH 1714 was a gift from William Hahn (Addgene plasmid # 110941 ; http://n2t.net/addgene:110941 ; RRID:Addgene_110941)
